Addgene plasmid #198387: pHR V5-RNF25 dRING_IRES-mCherry
Purpose: RNF25 (?RING) expression
Depositing lab: Jack Taunton. Depositing organization: University of California, San Francisco (UCSF). Publication: An E3 ligase network engages GCN1 to promote the degradation of translation factors on stalled ribosomes. Oltion K, Carelli JD, Yang T, See SK, Wang HY, Kampmann M, Taunton J. Cell. 2023 Jan 19;186(2):346-362.e17. doi: 10.1016/j.cell.2022.12.025. Epub 2023 Jan 12. PubMed 36638793.
Backbone
  Vector backbone: pHR
  Vector type: Mammalian Expression, Lentiviral
  Selectable markers: mCherry
Growth in bacteria
  Bacterial resistance: Ampicillin, 100 μg/mL
  Growth temperature: 37°C
  Growth strain: NEB Stable
  Copy number: High Copy
Gene/Insert
  Gene/Insert name: RNF25 (alt name: AO7)
  Species: H. sapiens (human)
  Mutation: RING deletion (135-201)
  Entrez Gene: RNF25 (a.k.a. AO7)
  Promoter: EF1A
  Tag / fusion protein: V5 (N terminal on insert)
  Cloning method: Gibson Cloning
Terms and licenses: Academic/Nonprofit Terms; Industry Terms: Not Available to Industry
How to cite: pHR V5-RNF25 dRING_IRES-mCherry was a gift from Jack Taunton (Addgene plasmid # 198387 ; http://n2t.net/addgene:198387 ; RRID:Addgene_198387)
