[The description below was written by a language model from this plasmid's Addgene catalogue record and pLannotate feature annotations shown in this document.]
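Description:
pHR V5-RNF25 dRING_IRES-mCherry is a lentiviral transfer plasmid built on the pHR backbone for expressing a RING-deleted form of human RNF25 (also called AO7) in mammalian cells. It is propagated in E. coli as a high-copy plasmid through a ColE1/pUC-type origin and selected with ampicillin via the β-lactamase gene. The 12.2 kb sequence carries the HIV-1-derived elements needed for packaging and transduction: a 5' LTR, the Ψ packaging signal with a gag fragment, the Rev response element for Rev-dependent nuclear export of the genomic RNA, the cPPT/CTS, and a self-inactivating ΔU3 3' LTR that limits LTR-driven transcription after integration. Outside the viral unit, the backbone retains legacy sequences, including an SV40 promoter with gpt fragments, SV40 small t intron and poly(A) signal, and remnants of tetracycline resistance, rop and bom.

The payload is a bicistronic cassette driven by the constitutive EF-1α promoter. An N-terminal V5 epitope tag is fused to RNF25 lacking residues 135–201, which removes the RING domain. The annotated RNF25 feature is accordingly flagged as a fragment. An EMCV IRES follows the RNF25 coding sequence and directs translation of mCherry from the same transcript, so red fluorescence marks transduced cells and serves as the only mammalian selectable marker, for example for sorting. A WPRE downstream of mCherry enhances transcript stability and expression. RNF25 is an E3 ubiquitin ligase, so the RING deletion is expected to yield a ligase-dead variant, suitable as a control alongside wild-type RNF25. The associated publication concerns an E3 ligase network that promotes degradation of translation factors on stalled ribosomes.
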