Features (pLannotate 1.2.2; 36 found; start..end, strand, type, name):
    228..353     +  misc_feature   HIV-1 Ψ: packaging signal of human immunodeficiency virus type 1
    337..675     +  CDS            HIV-1 gag (fragment): gag protein from human immunodeficiency virus 1; gag
    850..1083    +  misc_feature   RRE: The Rev response element (RRE) of HIV-1 allows for Rev-dependent mRNA export from the nucleus to the cytoplasm.
   1460..1560    +  CDS            Rev (fragment): human immunodeficiency virus 1 (HIV-1) Rev protein; rev; enhances nuclear export of unspliced and incompletely spliced viral mRNAs
   1597..1714    +  misc_feature   cPPT/CTS: central polypurine tract and central termination sequence of HIV-1
   1751..1774    -  misc_feature   MCS (fragment): pBluescript multiple cloning site
   1797..2975    +  promoter       EF-1α promoter: strong constitutive promoter for human elongation factor EF-1α
   3042..3083    +  CDS            V5 tag: epitope tag from simian virus 5
   3084..4259    +  CDS            RNF25 (fragment): RNF25_HUMAN - Experimental evidence at protein level: Swiss-Prot protein existence level 1. E3 ubiquitin-protein ligase that mediates ubiquitination and subsequent proteasomal degradation of NKD2 (By similarity). Stimulates transcription mediated by NF-kappa-B. From Homo sapiens (Human).
   4264..4851    +  misc_feature   IRES2: internal ribosome entry site (IRES) of the encephalomyocarditis virus (EMCV)
   4852..5561    +  CDS            mCherry (fragment): monomeric derivative of DsRed fluorescent protein (Shaner et al., 2004) mammalian codon-optimized
   5611..5641    +  misc_feature   MCS (fragment): pUC18/19 multiple cloning site
   5642..5660    +  misc_feature   MCS (fragment): pBluescript multiple cloning site
   5660..6248    +  misc_feature   WPRE: woodchuck hepatitis virus posttranscriptional regulatory element
   6249..6271    +  misc_feature   MCS (fragment): pBluescript multiple cloning site
   6288..6356    +  CDS            nef (fragment): NEF_HV1Z2 - Experimental evidence at protein level: Swiss-Prot protein existence level 1. Extracellular Nef protein targets CD4(+) T-lymphocytes for apoptosis by interacting with CXCR4 surface receptors. From Human immunodeficiency virus type 1 group M subtype D (isolate Z2/CDC-Z34) (HIV-1).
   6358..6591    +  LTR            3' LTR (ΔU3): self-inactivating 3' long terminal repeat (LTR) from HIV-1
   6616..6634    -  promoter       SP6 promoter: promoter for bacteriophage SP6 RNA polymerase
   6862..7141    +  CDS            TcR (fragment): tetracycline efflux protein; tet; confers resistance to tetracycline
   7142..7190    -  misc_feature   bom (fragment): basis of mobility region from pBR322
   7292..7327    -  CDS            rop (fragment): Rop protein, which maintains plasmids at low copy number; rop
   7422..7526    +  promoter       AmpR promoter: bla
   7527..8387    +  CDS            AmpR: β-lactamase; bla; confers resistance to ampicillin, carbenicillin, and related antibiotics
   8558..9146    +  rep_origin     ori: high-copy-number ColE1/pMB1/pBR322/pUC origin of replication
   9329..9385    +  CDS            lacI (fragment): lac repressor; lacI; The lac repressor binds to the lac operator to inhibit transcription in E. coli. This inhibition can be relieved by adding lactose or isopropyl-β-D-thiogalactopyranoside (IPTG).
   9392..9721    +  promoter       SV40 promoter: SV40 enhancer and early promoter
   9921..10040   +  CDS            gpt (fragment): XGPT_ECOLI - Also known as gpp, gxu. Experimental evidence at protein level: Swiss-Prot protein existence level 1. Purine salvage pathway enzyme that catalyzes the transfer of the ribosyl-5-phosphate group from 5-phospho-alpha-D-ribose 1- diphosphate (PRPP) to the N9 position of the 6-oxopurines guanine and xanthine to form the corresponding ribonucleotides GMP (guanosine 5'- monophosphate) and XMP (xanthosine 5'-monophosphate), with the release of PPi. To a lesser extent, also acts on hypoxanthine (PubMed:9100006, PubMed:3886014). Does not ribophosphorylate adenine (PubMed:3886014). From Esch
  10040..10375   +  CDS            gpt (fragment): XGPT_ECOLI - Also known as gpp, gxu. Experimental evidence at protein level: Swiss-Prot protein existence level 1. Purine salvage pathway enzyme that catalyzes the transfer of the ribosyl-5-phosphate group from 5-phospho-alpha-D-ribose 1- diphosphate (PRPP) to the N9 position of the 6-oxopurines guanine and xanthine to form the corresponding ribonucleotides GMP (guanosine 5'- monophosphate) and XMP (xanthosine 5'-monophosphate), with the release of PPi. To a lesser extent, also acts on hypoxanthine (PubMed:9100006, PubMed:3886014). Does not ribophosphorylate adenine (PubMed:3886014). From Esch
  10470..10775   +  CDS            frsA (fragment): FRSA_ECOLI - Also known as yafA. Experimental evidence at protein level: Swiss-Prot protein existence level 1. Catalyzes the hydrolysis of esters (PubMed:15808744). Displays esterase activity toward pNP-butyrate (PubMed:15808744). May stimulate mixed-acid fermentation by acting as a fermentation/respiration switch that down-regulates respiration and up- regulates fermentation rates (PubMed:15169777). From Escherichia coli (strain K12).
  10779..10853   +  CDS            small t antigen (fragment): SV40 (simian virus 40) small t antigen
  10855..10920   +  intron         small t intron: SV40 (simian virus 40) small t antigen intron
  11050..11070   +  CDS            SV40 NLS: nuclear localization signal of SV40 (simian virus 40) large T antigen
  11389..11472   +  CDS            large T antigen (fragment): large T antigen from SV40 (simian virus 40)
  11495..11629   +  polyA_signal   SV40 poly(A) signal: SV40 polyadenylation signal
  11796..12125   +  CDS            nef (fragment): NEF_HV1BR - Experimental evidence at protein level: Swiss-Prot protein existence level 1. Extracellular Nef protein targets CD4(+) T-lymphocytes for apoptosis by interacting with CXCR4 surface receptors (PubMed:14990729). From Human immunodeficiency virus type 1 group M subtype B (isolate BRU/LAI) (HIV-1).
  12173..181     +  LTR            5' LTR (truncated) (across the origin): truncated 5' long terminal repeat (LTR) from HIV-1
>Addgene plasmid #198387 | pHR V5-RNF25 dRING_IRES-mCherry | addgene full sequence | sequence record 390467 | Addgene NGS Result
GGGTCTCTCTGGTTAGACCAGATCTGAGCCTGGGAGCTCTCTGGCTAACTAGGGAACCCACTGCTTAAGC
CTCAATAAAGCTTGCCTTGAGTGCTTCAAGTAGTGTGTGCCCGTCTGTTGTGTGACTCTGGTAACTAGAG
ATCCCTCAGACCCTTTTAGTCAGTGTGGAAAATCTCTAGCAGTGGCGCCCGAACAGGGACTTGAAAGCGA
AAGGGAAACCAGAGGAGCTCTCTCGACGCAGGACTCGGCTTGCTGAAGCGCGCACGGCAAGAGGTGAGGG
GCGGCGACTGGTGAGTACGCCAAAAATTTTGACTAGCGGAGGCTAGAAGGAGAGAGATGGGTGCGAGAGC
GTCAGTATTAAGCGGGGGAGAATTAGATCGCGATGGGAAAAAATTCGGTTAAGGCCAGGGGGAAAGAAAA
AATATAAATTAAAACATATAGTATGGGCAAGCAGGGAGCTAGAACGATTCGCAGTTAATCCTGGCCTGTT
AGAAACATCAGAAGGCTGTAGACAAATACTGGGACAGCTACAACCATCCCTTCAGACAGGATCAGAAGAA
CTTAGATCATTATATAATACAGTAGCAACCCTCTATTGTGTGCATCAAAGGATAGAGATAAAAGACACCA
AGGAAGCTTTAGACAAGATAGAGGAAGAGCAAAACAAAAGTAAGACCACCGCACAGCAAGCGGCCGGCCG
CTGATCTTCAGACCTGGAGGAGGAGATATGAGGGACAATTGGAGAAGTGAATTATATAAATATAAAGTAG
TAAAAATTGAACCATTAGGAGTAGCACCCACCAAGGCAAAGAGAAGAGTGGTGCAGAGAGAAAAAAGAGC
AGTGGGAATAGGAGCTTTGTTCCTTGGGTTCTTGGGAGCAGCAGGAAGCACTATGGGCGCAGCGTCAATG
ACGCTGACGGTACAGGCCAGACAATTATTGTCTGGTATAGTGCAGCAGCAGAACAATTTGCTGAGGGCTA
TTGAGGCGCAACAGCATCTGTTGCAACTCACAGTCTGGGGCATCAAGCAGCTCCAGGCAAGAATCCTGGC
TGTGGAAAGATACCTAAAGGATCAACAGCTCCTGGGGATTTGGGGTTGCTCTGGAAAACTCATTTGCACC
ACTGCTGTGCCTTGGAATGCTAGTTGGAGTAATAAATCTCTGGAACAGATTTGGAATCACACGACCTGGA
TGGAGTGGGACAGAGAAATTAACAATTACACAAGCTTAATACACTCCTTAATTGAAGAATCGCAAAACCA
GCAAGAAAAGAATGAACAAGAATTATTGGAATTAGATAAATGGGCAAGTTTGTGGAATTGGTTTAACATA
ACAAATTGGCTGTGGTATATAAAATTATTCATAATGATAGTAGGAGGCTTGGTAGGTTTAAGAATAGTTT
TTGCTGTACTTTCTATAGTGAATAGAGTTAGGCAGGGATATTCACCATTATCGTTTCAGACCCACCTCCC
AACCCCGAGGGGACCCGACAGGCCCGAAGGAATAGAAGAAGAAGGTGGAGAGAGAGACAGAGACAGATCC
ATTCGATTAGTGAACGGATCTCGACGGTATCGCCAAATGGCAGTATTCATCCACAATTTTAAAAGAAAAG
GGGGGATTGGGGGGTACAGTGCAGGGGAAAGAATAGTAGACATAATAGCAACAGACATACAAACTAAAGA
ATTACAAAAACAAATTACAAAAATTCAAAATTTTCGGGTTTATTACAGGGACAGCAGAGATCCAGTTTGG
ATCGATAAGCTTGATATCGAATTCGGGCCAGATATACGCGTCGTGAGGCTCCGGTGCCCGTCAGTGGGCA
GAGCGCACATCGCCCACAGTCCCCGAGAAGTTGGGGGGAGGGGTCGGCAATTGAACCGGTGCCTAGAGAA
GGTGGCGCGGGGTAAACTGGGAAAGTGATGTCGTGTACTGGCTCCGCCTTTTTCCCGAGGGTGGGGGAGA
ACCGTATATAAGTGCAGTAGTCGCCGTGAACGTTCTTTTTCGCAACGGGTTTGCCGCCAGAACACAGGTA
AGTGCCGTGTGTGGTTCCCGCGGGCCTGGCCTCTTTACGGGTTATGGCCCTTGCGTGCCTTGAATTACTT
CCACCTGGCTGCAGTACGTGATTCTTGATCCCGAGCTTCGGGTTGGAAGTGGGTGGGAGAGTTCGAGGCC
TTGCGCTTAAGGAGCCCCTTCGCCTCGTGCTTGAGTTGAGGCCTGGCCTGGGCGCTGGGGCCGCCGCGTG
CGAATCTGGTGGCACCTTCGCGCCTGTCTCGCTGCTTTCGATAAGTCTCTAGCCATTTAAAATTTTTGAT
GACCTGCTGCGACGCTTTTTTTCTGGCAAGATAGTCTTGTAAATGCGGGCCAAGATCTGCACACTGGTAT
TTCGGTTTTTGGGGCCGCGGGCGGCGACGGGGCCCGTGCGTCCCAGCGCACATGTTCGGCGAGGCGGGGC
CTGCGAGCGCGGCCACCGAGAATCGGACGGGGGTAGTCTCAAGCTGGCCGGCCTGCTCTGGTGCCTGGCC
TCGCGCCGCCGTGTATCGCCCCGCCCTGGGCGGCAAGGCTGGCCCGGTCGGCACCAGTTGCGTGAGCGGA
AAGATGGCCGCTTCCCGGCCCTGCTGCAGGGAGCTCAAAATGGAGGACGCGGCGCTCGGGAGAGCGGGCG
GGTGAGTCACCCACACAAAGGAAAAGGGCCTTTCCGTCCTCAGCCGTCGCTTCATGTGACTCCACGGAGT
ACCGGGCGCCGTCCAGGCACCTCGATTAGTTCTCGAGCTTTTGGAGTACGTCGTCTTTAGGTTGGGGGGA
GGGGTTTTATGCGATGGAGTTTCCCCACACTGAGTGGGTGGAGACTGAAGTTAGGCCAGCTTGGCACTTG
ATGTAATTCTCCTTGGAATTTGCCCTTTTTGAGTTTGGATCTTGGTTCATTCTCAAGCCTCAGACAGTGG
TTCAAAGTTTTTTTCTTCCATTTCAGGTGTCGTGAGGCTAGCGAATTCTCACGCGTCAAGTGGAGCAAGG
CAGGTGGACAGTGGATCCCCGCGGCCGCATGGGTAAGCCTATCCCTAACCCTCTCCTCGGTCTCGATTCT
ACGATGGCGGCGTCTGCGTCTGCAGCTGCAGGGGAGGAGGACTGGGTCCTTCCCTCTGAAGTTGAAGTAT
TGGAGTCCATCTATCTAGATGAACTACAGGTGATTAAAGGAAATGGCAGAACTTCACCATGGGAGATCTA
CATCACTTTGCATCCTGCCACTGCAGAGGACCAGGATTCACAGTATGTCTGCTTCACTCTGGTGCTTCAG
GTCCCAGCAGAGTATCCCCATGAGGTGCCACAGATCTCTATCCGAAATCCCCGAGGACTTTCAGATGAAC
AGATCCACACGATCTTACAGGTGCTGGGCCACGTGGCCAAGGCTGGGCTGGGCACTGCCATGCTGTATGA
ACTCATTGAGAAAGGGAAGGAAATTCTCACAGATAACAACATCCCTCATGGCCAGAGAGAGCCCCTCGTG
TATGATCTTGCCTCACTGAAAGCAGCCCCTGAACCCCAACAGCCCATGGAGCTGTACCAGCCCAGTGCAG
AGAGCTTGCGCCAGCAAGAAGAACGCAAGCGGCTCTACCAGAGGCAGCAGGAGCGGGGGGGAATCATTGA
CCTTGAGGCTGAGCGAAACCGATACTTCATCAGCCTTCAGCAGCCTCCTGCCCCTGCGGAACCTGAGTCA
GCTGTAGATGTCTCCAAAGGATCCCAACCACCCAGCACCCTTGCAGCAGAACTATCCACCTCACCAGCCG
TCCAATCCACTTTGCCACCTCCTCTGCCTGTGGCGACCCAGCACATATGTGAGAAGATTCCAGGGACCAG
GTCAAATCAGCAAAGGTTGGGCGAAACCCAGAAAGCTATGCTAGATCCCCCCAAGCCCAGTCGAGGTCCC
TGGCGACAGCCCGAACGGAGGCACCCAAAGGGAGGGGAGTGCCACGCCCCTAAAGGTACCCGTGACACCC
AGGAACTGCCACCTCCTGAGGGGCCCCTCAAGGAGCCCATGGACCTAAAGCCAGAACCCCATAGCCAAGG
AGTTGAAGGTCCTCCACAAGAGAAGGGGCCTGGCAGCTGGCAGGGGCCCCCACCCCGCAGGACTCGGGAC
TGTGTTCGCTGGGAGCGCTCTAAAGGCCGGACACCCGGTTCTTCCTACCCTCGCCTGCCTCGGGGCCAGG
GAGCATACCGGCCTGGTACTCGGAGGGAGTCCCTGGGCCTGGAATCTAAGGATGGTTCCTAAGCCCCTCT
CCCTCCCCCCCCCCCTAACGTTACTGGCCGAAGCCGCTTGGAATAAGGCCGGTGTGCGTTTGTCTATATG
TTATTTTCCACCATATTGCCGTCTTTTGGCAATGTGAGGGCCCGGAAACCTGGCCCTGTCTTCTTGACGA
GCATTCCTAGGGGTCTTTCCCCTCTCGCCAAAGGAATGCAAGGTCTGTTGAATGTCGTGAAGGAAGCAGT
TCCTCTGGAAGCTTCTTGAAGACAAACAACGTCTGTAGCGACCCTTTGCAGGCAGCGGAACCCCCCACCT
GGCGACAGGTGCCTCTGCGGCCAAAAGCCACGTGTATAAGATACACCTGCAAAGGCGGCACAACCCCAGT
GCCACGTTGTGAGTTGGATAGTTGTGGAAAGAGTCAAATGGCTCTCCTCAAGCGTATTCAACAAGGGGCT
GAAGGATGCCCAGAAGGTACCCCATTGTATGGGATCTGATCTGGGGCCTCGGTACACATGCTTTACATGT
GTTTAGTCGAGGTTAAAAAAACGTCTAGGCCCCCCGAACCACGGGGACGTGGTTTTCCTTTGAAAAACAC
GATGATAATATGGCCACAACCATGGTGAGCAAGGGCGAGGAGGATAACATGGCCATCATCAAGGAGTTCA
TGCGCTTCAAGGTGCACATGGAGGGCTCCGTGAACGGCCACGAGTTCGAGATCGAGGGCGAGGGCGAGGG
CCGCCCCTACGAGGGCACCCAGACCGCCAAGCTGAAGGTGACCAAGGGTGGCCCCCTGCCCTTCGCCTGG
GACATCCTGTCCCCTCAGTTCATGTACGGCTCCAAGGCCTACGTGAAGCACCCCGCCGACATCCCCGACT
ACTTGAAGCTGTCCTTCCCCGAGGGCTTCAAGTGGGAGCGCGTGATGAACTTCGAGGACGGCGGCGTGGT
GACCGTGACCCAGGACTCCTCCCTGCAGGACGGCGAGTTCATCTACAAGGTGAAGCTGCGCGGCACCAAC
TTCCCCTCCGACGGCCCCGTAATGCAGAAGAAGACCATGGGCTGGGAGGCCTCCTCCGAGCGGATGTACC
CCGAGGACGGCGCCCTGAAGGGCGAGATCAAGCAGAGGCTGAAGCTGAAGGACGGCGGCCACTACGACGC
TGAGGTCAAGACCACCTACAAGGCCAAGAAGCCCGTGCAGCTACCCGGCGCCTACAACGTCAACATCAAG
TTGGACATCACCTCCCAAAACGAGGACTACACCATCGTGGAACAGTACGAACGCGCCGAGGGCCGCCACT
CCACCGGCGGCATGGACGAGCTGTACAAGTAAGCGGCCGCAACTCCCACCTGCAACATGCGTGACTGACT
GAGGCCGCGACTCTAGAGTCGACCTGCAGGCATGCAAGCTTGATATCAAGCTTATCGATAATCAACCTCT
GGATTACAAAATTTGTGAAAGATTGACTGGTATTCTTAACTATGTTGCTCCTTTTACGCTATGTGGATAC
GCTGCTTTAATGCCTTTGTATCATGCTATTGCTTCCCGTATGGCTTTCATTTTCTCCTCCTTGTATAAAT
CCTGGTTGCTGTCTCTTTATGAGGAGTTGTGGCCCGTTGTCAGGCAACGTGGCGTGGTGTGCACTGTGTT
TGCTGACGCAACCCCCACTGGTTGGGGCATTGCCACCACCTGTCAGCTCCTTTCCGGGACTTTCGCTTTC
CCCCTCCCTATTGCCACGGCGGAACTCATCGCCGCCTGCCTTGCCCGCTGCTGGACAGGGGCTCGGCTGT
TGGGCACTGACAATTCCGTGGTGTTGTCGGGGAAATCATCGTCCTTTCCTTGGCTGCTCGCCTGTGTTGC
CACCTGGATTCTGCGCGGGACGTCCTTCTGCTACGTCCCTTCGGCCCTCAATCCAGCGGACCTTCCTTCC
CGCGGCCTGCTGCCGGCTCTGCGGCCTCTTCCGCGTCTTCGCCTTCGCCCTCAGACGAGTCGGATCTCCC
TTTGGGCCGCCTCCCCGCATCGATACCGTCGACCTCGAGGGAATTAATTCGAGCTCGGTACCTTTAAGAC
CAATGACTTACAAGGCAGCTGTAGATCTTAGCCACTTTTTAAAAGAAAAGGGGGGACTGGAAGGGCTAAT
TCACTCCCAACGAAGACAAGATCTGCTTTTTGCTTGTACTGGGTCTCTCTGGTTAGACCAGATCTGAGCC
TGGGAGCTCTCTGGCTAACTAGGGAACCCACTGCTTAAGCCTCAATAAAGCTTGCCTTGAGTGCTTCAAG
TAGTGTGTGCCCGTCTGTTGTGTGACTCTGGTAACTAGAGATCCCTCAGACCCTTTTAGTCAGTGTGGAA
AATCTCTAGCAGCATCTAGAATTAATTCCGTGTATTCTATAGTGTCACCTAAATCGTATGTGTATGATAC
ATAAGGTTATGTATTAATTGTAGCCGCGTTCTAACGACAATATGTACAAGCCTAATTGTGTAGCATCTGG
CTTACTGAAGCAGACCCTATCATCTCTCTCGTAAACTGCCGTCAGAGTCGGTTTGGTTGGACGAACCTTC
TGAGTTTCTGGTAACGCCGTCCCGCACCCGGAAATGGTCAGCGAACCAATCAGCAGGGTCATCGCTAGCC
AGATCCTCTACGCCGGACGCATCGTGGCCGGCATCACCGGCGCCACAGGTGCGGTTGCTGGCGCCTATAT
CGCCGACATCACCGATGGGGAAGATCGGGCTCGCCACTTCGGGCTCATGAGCGCTTGTTTCGGCGTGGGT
ATGGTGGCAGGCCCCGTGGCCGGGGGACTGTTGGGCGCCATCTCCTTGCATGCACCATTCCTTGCGGCGG
CGGTGCTCAACGGCCTCAACCTACTACTGGGCTGCTTCCTAATGCAGGAGTCGCATAAGGGAGAGCGTCG
AATGGTGCACTCTCAGTACAATCTGCTCTGATGCCGCATAGTTAAGCCAGCCCCGACACCCGCCAACACC
CGCTGACGCGCCCTGACGGGCTTGTCTGCTCCCGGCATCCGCTTACAGACAAGCTGTGACCGTCTCCGGG
AGCTGCATGTGTCAGAGGTTTTCACCGTCATCACCGAAACGCGCGAGACGAAAGGGCCTCGTGATACGCC
TATTTTTATAGGTTAATGTCATGATAATAATGGTTTCTTAGACGTCAGGTGGCACTTTTCGGGGAAATGT
GCGCGGAACCCCTATTTGTTTATTTTTCTAAATACATTCAAATATGTATCCGCTCATGAGACAATAACCC
TGATAAATGCTTCAATAATATTGAAAAAGGAAGAGTATGAGTATTCAACATTTCCGTGTCGCCCTTATTC
CCTTTTTTGCGGCATTTTGCCTTCCTGTTTTTGCTCACCCAGAAACGCTGGTGAAAGTAAAAGATGCTGA
AGATCAGTTGGGTGCACGAGTGGGTTACATCGAACTGGATCTCAACAGCGGTAAGATCCTTGAGAGTTTT
CGCCCCGAAGAACGTTTTCCAATGATGAGCACTTTTAAAGTTCTGCTATGTGGCGCGGTATTATCCCGTA
TTGACGCCGGGCAAGAGCAACTCGGTCGCCGCATACACTATTCTCAGAATGACTTGGTTGAGTACTCACC
AGTCACAGAAAAGCATCTTACGGATGGCATGACAGTAAGAGAATTATGCAGTGCTGCCATAACCATGAGT
GATAACACTGCGGCCAACTTACTTCTGACAACGATCGGAGGACCGAAGGAGCTAACCGCTTTTTTGCACA
ACATGGGGGATCATGTAACTCGCCTTGATCGTTGGGAACCGGAGCTGAATGAAGCCATACCAAACGACGA
GCGTGACACCACGATGCCTGTAGCAATGGCAACAACGTTGCGCAAACTATTAACTGGCGAACTACTTACT
CTAGCTTCCCGGCAACAATTAATAGACTGGATGGAGGCGGATAAAGTTGCAGGACCACTTCTGCGCTCGG
CCCTTCCGGCTGGCTGGTTTATTGCTGATAAATCTGGAGCCGGTGAGCGTGGGTCTCGCGGTATCATTGC
AGCACTGGGGCCAGATGGTAAGCCCTCCCGTATCGTAGTTATCTACACGACGGGGAGTCAGGCAACTATG
GATGAACGAAATAGACAGATCGCTGAGATAGGTGCCTCACTGATTAAGCATTGGTAACTGTCAGACCAAG
TTTACTCATATATACTTTAGATTGATTTAAAACTTCATTTTTAATTTAAAAGGATCTAGGTGAAGATCCT
TTTTGATAATCTCATGACCAAAATCCCTTAACGTGAGTTTTCGTTCCACTGAGCGTCAGACCCCGTAGAA
AAGATCAAAGGATCTTCTTGAGATCCTTTTTTTCTGCGCGTAATCTGCTGCTTGCAAACAAAAAAACCAC
CGCTACCAGCGGTGGTTTGTTTGCCGGATCAAGAGCTACCAACTCTTTTTCCGAAGGTAACTGGCTTCAG
CAGAGCGCAGATACCAAATACTGTTCTTCTAGTGTAGCCGTAGTTAGGCCACCACTTCAAGAACTCTGTA
GCACCGCCTACATACCTCGCTCTGCTAATCCTGTTACCAGTGGCTGCTGCCAGTGGCGATAAGTCGTGTC
TTACCGGGTTGGACTCAAGACGATAGTTACCGGATAAGGCGCAGCGGTCGGGCTGAACGGGGGGTTCGTG
CACACAGCCCAGCTTGGAGCGAACGACCTACACCGAACTGAGATACCTACAGCGTGAGCTATGAGAAAGC
GCCACGCTTCCCGAAGGGAGAAAGGCGGACAGGTATCCGGTAAGCGGCAGGGTCGGAACAGGAGAGCGCA
CGAGGGAGCTTCCAGGGGGAAACGCCTGGTATCTTTATAGTCCTGTCGGGTTTCGCCACCTCTGACTTGA
GCGTCGATTTTTGTGATGCTCGTCAGGGGGGCGGAGCCTATGGAAAAACGCCAGCAACGCGGCCTTTTTA
CGGTTCCTGGCCTTTTGCTGGCCTTTTGCTCACATGTTCTTTCCTGCGTTATCCCCTGATTCTGTGGATA
ACCGTATTACCGCCTTTGAGTGAGCTGATACCGCTCGCCGCAGCCGAACGACCGAGCGCAGCGAGTCAGT
GAGCGAGGAAGCGGAAGAGCGCCCAATACGCAAACCGCCTCTCCCCGCGCGTTGGCCGATTCATTAATGC
AGCTGTGGAATGTGTGTCAGTTAGGGTGTGGAAAGTCCCCAGGCTCCCCAGCAGGCAGAAGTATGCAAAG
CATGCATCTCAATTAGTCAGCAACCAGGTGTGGAAAGTCCCCAGGCTCCCCAGCAGGCAGAAGTATGCAA
AGCATGCATCTCAATTAGTCAGCAACCATAGTCCCGCCCCTAACTCCGCCCATCCCGCCCCTAACTCCGC
CCAGTTCCGCCCATTCTCCGCCCCATGGCTGACTAATTTTTTTTATTTATGCAGAGGCCGAGGCCGCCTC
GGCCTCTGAGCTATTCCAGAAGTAGTGAGGAGGCTTTTTTGGAGGCCTAGGCTTTTGCAAAAAGCTTGGA
CACAAGACAGGCTTGCGAGATATGTTTGAGAATACCACTTTATCCCGCGTCAGGGAGAGGCAGTGCGTAA
AAAGACGCGGACTCATGTGAAATACTGGTTTTTAGTGCGCCAGATCTCTATAATCTCGCGCAACCTATTT
TCCCCTCGAACACTTTTTAAGCCGTAGATAAACAGGCTGGGACACTTCACATGAGCGAAAAATACATCGT
CACCTGGGACATGTTGCAGATCCATGCACGTAAACTCGCAAGCCGACTGATGCCTTCTGAACAATGGAAA
GGCATTATTGCCGTAAGCCGTGGCGGTCTGTACCGGGTGCGTTACTGGCGCGTGAACTGGGTATTCGTCA
TGTCGATACCGTTTGTATTTCCAGCTACGATCACGACAACCAGCGCGAGCTTAAAGTGCTGAAACGCGCA
GAAGGCGATGGCGAAGGCTTCATCGTTATTGATGACCTGGTGGATACCGGTGGTACTGCGGTTGCGATTC
GTGAAATGTATCCAAAAGCGCACTTTGTCACCATCTTCGCAAAACCGGCTGGTCGTCCGCTGGTTGATGA
CTATGTTGTTGATATCCCGCAAGATACCTGGATTGAACAGCCGTGGGATATGGGCGTCGTATTCGTCCCG
CCAATCTCCGGTCGCTAATCTTTTCAACGCCTGGCACTGCCGGGCGTTGTTCTTTTTAACTTCAGGCGGG
TTACAATAGTTTCCAGTAAGTATTCTGGAGGCTGCATCCATGACACAGGCAAACCTGAGCGAAACCCTGT
TCAAACCCCGCTTTAAACATCCTGAAACCTCGACGCTAGTCCGCCGCTTTAATCACGGCGCACAACCGCC
TGTGCAGTCGGCCCTTGATGGTAAAACCATCCCTCACTGGTATCGCATGATTAACCGTCTGATGTGGATC
TGGCGCGGCATTGACCCACGCGAAATCCTCGACGTCCAGGCACGTATTGTGATGAGCGATGCCGAACGTA
CCGACGATGATTTATACGATACGGTGATTGGCTACCGTGGCGGCAACTGGATTTATGAGTGGGCCCCGGA
TCTTTGTGAAGGAACCTTACTTCTGTGGTGTGACATAATTGGACAAACTACCTACAGAGATTTAAAGCTC
TAAGGTAAATATAAAATTTTTAAGTGTATAATGTGTTAAACTACTGATTCTAATTGTTTGTGTATTTTAG
ATTCCAACCTATGGAACTGATGAATGGGAGCAGTGGTGGAATGCCTTTAATGAGGAAAACCTGTTTTGCT
CAGAAGAAATGCCATCTAGTGATGATGAGGCTACTGCTGACTCTCAACATTCTACTCCTCCAAAAAAGAA
GAGAAAGGTAGAAGACCCCAAGGACTTTCCTTCAGAATTGCTAAGTTTTTTGAGTCATGCTGTGTTTAGT
AATAGAACTCTTGCTTGCTTTGCTATTTACACCACAAAGGAAAAAGCTGCACTGCTATACAAGAAAATTA
TGGAAAAATATTCTGTAACCTTTATAAGTAGGCATAACAGTTATAATCATAACATACTGTTTTTTCTTAC
TCCACACAGGCATAGAGTGTCTGCTATTAATAACTATGCTCAAAAATTGTGTACCTTTAGCTTTTTAATT
TGTAAAGGGGTTAATAAGGAATATTTGATGTATAGTGCCTTGACTAGAGATCATAATCAGCCATACCACA
TTTGTAGAGGTTTTACTTGCTTTAAAAAACCTCCCACACCTCCCCCTGAACCTGAAACATAAAATGAATG
CAATTGTTGTTGTTAACTTGTTTATTGCAGCTTATAATGGTTACAAATAAAGCAATAGCATCACAAATTT
CACAAATAAAGCATTTTTTTCACTGCATTCTAGTTGTGGTTTGTCCAAACTCATCAATGTATCTTATCAT
GTCTGGATCAACTGGATAACTCAAGCTAACCAAAATCATCCCAAACTTCCCACCCCATACCCTATTACCA
CTGCCAATTACCTGTGGTTTCATTTACTCTAAACCTGTGATTCCTCTGAATTATTTTCATTTTAAAGAAA
TTGTATTTGTTAAATATGTACTACAAACTTAGTAGTTGGAAGGGCTAATTCACTCCCAAAGAAGACAAGA
TATCCTTGATCTGTGGATCTACCACACACAAGGCTACTTCCCTGATTAGCAGAACTACACACCAGGGCCA
GGGGTCAGATATCCACTGACCTTTGGATGGTGCTACAAGCTAGTACCAGTTGAGCCAGATAAGGTAGAAG
AGGCCAATAAAGGAGAGAACACCAGCTTGTTACACCCTGTGAGCCTGCATGGGATGGATGACCCGGAGAG
AGAAGTGTTAGAGTGGAGGTTTGACAGCCGCCTAGCATTTCATCACGTGGCCCGAGAGCTGCATCCGGAG
TACTTCAAGAACTGCTGATATCGAGCTTGCTACAAGGGACTTTCCGCTGGGGACTTTCCAGGGAGGCGTG
GCCTGGGCGGGACTGGGGAGTGGCGAGCCCTCAGATCCTGCATATAAGCAGCTGCTTTTTGCCTGTACT
